Addgene plasmid #127439: pNIR_PKAbiosensor
Purpose: Mammalian expression of the NIR biosensor for detecting PKA activity
Depositing lab: Vladislav Verkhusha. Depositing organization: University of Helsinki. Publication: Smallest near-infrared fluorescent protein evolved from cyanobacteriochrome as versatile tag for spectral multiplexing. Oliinyk OS, Shemetov AA, Pletnev S, Shcherbakova DM, Verkhusha VV. Nat Commun. 2019 Jan 17;10(1):279. doi: 10.1038/s41467-018-08050-8. PubMed 30655515.
Backbone
  Vector backbone: pcDNA
  Vector type: Mammalian Expression
Growth in bacteria
  Bacterial resistance: Ampicillin, 100 μg/mL
  Growth temperature: 37°C
  Growth strain: DH5alpha
  Copy number: High Copy
Gene/Insert
  Gene/Insert name: NIR PKA biosensor
  Species: Synthetic
  Insert size (bp): 2265
  Promoter: CMV
  Cloning method: Unknown
  Sequencing primers: 5′ CMV Forward; 3′ BGH Reverse
Terms and licenses: Academic/Nonprofit Terms; Industry Terms: Not Available to Industry
How to cite: pNIR_PKAbiosensor was a gift from Vladislav Verkhusha (Addgene plasmid # 127439 ; http://n2t.net/addgene:127439 ; RRID:Addgene_127439)
