[The description below was written by a language model from this plasmid's Addgene catalogue record and pLannotate feature annotations shown in this document.]
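Description:
pNIR_PKAbiosensor is a pcDNA-type mammalian expression plasmid of about 7.7 kb that encodes a synthetic, genetically encoded near-infrared biosensor for protein kinase A (PKA) activity. It is propagated in E. coli through a high-copy ColE1/pUC-type origin and selected with ampicillin via the β-lactamase gene. An f1 origin is also present. For mammalian cells, the backbone carries a neomycin/kanamycin phosphotransferase gene driven by the SV40 early promoter and terminated by an SV40 poly(A) signal, which would allow G418 selection of stable transfectants. Several short annotations (the HIV-1 LTR, ble, lacI and bom fragments) appear to be backbone remnants or partial matches rather than functional elements.

The roughly 2.3 kb biosensor open reading frame is transcribed from the CMV immediate-early enhancer/promoter and terminated by the bGH polyadenylation signal. A T7 promoter lies just upstream of the coding region. The feature table shows miRFP670nano, a small cyanobacteriochrome-derived near-infrared protein, at the N-terminal end. It is followed by a fragment of yeast RAD53, then an unannotated stretch of about 400 bp, and finally miRFP720 at the C-terminal end. Both fluorescent proteins need biliverdin as a chromophore. This layout fits a single-chain FRET kinase reporter, with miRFP670nano as donor and miRFP720 as acceptor. In such designs, the RAD53 fragment would typically serve as a phosphopeptide-binding domain, and the unannotated segment would hold a linker and a PKA substrate motif. The record does not describe these parts explicitly. The construct is intended for imaging PKA activity in mammalian cells, and its near-infrared readout leaves visible wavelengths free for spectral multiplexing with other probes.
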