Features (pLannotate 1.2.2; 22 found; start..end, strand, type, name):
    148..527     +  enhancer       CMV enhancer: human cytomegalovirus immediate early enhancer
    528..731     +  promoter       CMV promoter: human cytomegalovirus (CMV) immediate early promoter
    727..760     +  LTR            5' LTR (truncated) (fragment): truncated 5' long terminal repeat (LTR) from HIV-1
    776..794     +  promoter       T7 promoter: promoter for bacteriophage T7 RNA polymerase
    871..1311    +  CDS            miRFP670nano: miRFP670nano is a basic (constitutively fluorescent) near ir fluorescent protein published in 2019, derived from Nostoc punctiforme. It has very low acid sensitivity. It requires the cofactor biliverdin for fluorescence.
   1297..1740    +  CDS            RAD53 (fragment): RAD53_YEAST - Also known as MEC2, SAD1, SPK1. Experimental evidence at protein level: Swiss-Prot protein existence level 1. Controls S-phase checkpoint as well as G1 and G2 DNA damage checkpoints. Phosphorylates proteins on serine, threonine, and tyrosine. Prevents entry into anaphase and mitotic exit after DNA damage via regulation of the Polo kinase CDC5. Seems to be involved in the phosphorylation of RPH1. From Saccharomyces cerevisiae (strain ATCC 204508 / S288c) (Baker's yeast).
   2134..3081    +  CDS            miRFP720: miRFP720 is a basic (constitutively fluorescent) near ir fluorescent protein published in 2018, derived from Rhodopseudomonas palustris. It has low acid sensitivity. It requires the cofactor biliverdin for fluorescence.
   3167..3391    +  polyA_signal   bGH poly(A) signal: bovine growth hormone polyadenylation signal
   3395..3416    +  promoter       SV40 promoter (fragment): SV40 enhancer and early promoter
   3437..3865    +  rep_origin     f1 ori (sequence partly withheld): f1 bacteriophage origin of replication; arrow indicates direction of (+) strand synthesis
   3879..4208    +  promoter       SV40 promoter: SV40 enhancer and early promoter
   4275..5066    +  CDS            neo: KKA2_KLEPN - Also known as kan, nptII. Experimental evidence at protein level: Swiss-Prot protein existence level 1. Resistance to kanamycin, neomycin, paromomycin, ribostamycin, butirosin and gentamicin B. From Klebsiella pneumoniae.
   5090..5248    +  CDS            ble (fragment): BLE_KLEPN - Experimental evidence at protein level: Swiss-Prot protein existence level 1. Binding protein with a strong affinity to the bleomycin family of antibiotics. Binds to CL990; an antimitotic-antibiotic compound. From Klebsiella pneumoniae.
   5243..5364    +  polyA_signal   SV40 poly(A) signal: SV40 polyadenylation signal
   5437..5453    -  protein_bind   lac operator: The lac repressor binds to the lac operator to inhibit transcription in E. coli. This inhibition can be relieved by adding lactose or isopropyl-β-D-thiogalactopyranoside (IPTG). lac repressor encoded by lacI
   5461..5491    -  promoter       lac promoter: promoter for the E. coli lac operon
   5506..5527    -  protein_bind   CAP binding site: CAP binding activates transcription in the presence of cAMP. E. coli catabolite activator protein
   5540..5632    -  CDS            lacI (fragment): lac repressor; lacI; The lac repressor binds to the lac operator to inhibit transcription in E. coli. This inhibition can be relieved by adding lactose or isopropyl-β-D-thiogalactopyranoside (IPTG).
   5815..6403    -  rep_origin     ori: high-copy-number ColE1/pMB1/pBR322/pUC origin of replication
   6574..7434    -  CDS            AmpR: β-lactamase; bla; confers resistance to ampicillin, carbenicillin, and related antibiotics
   7435..7539    -  promoter       AmpR promoter: bla
   7598..7650    -  misc_feature   bom (fragment): basis of mobility region from pBR322
>Addgene plasmid #127439 | pNIR_PKAbiosensor | addgene full sequence | sequence record 252084 | Addgene NGS Result
CTGCTTGTGTGTTGGAGGTCGCTGAGTAGTGCGCGAGCAAAATTTAAGCTACAACAAGGCAAGGCTTGAC
CGACAATTGCATGAAGAATCTGCTTAGGGTTAGGCGTTTTGCGCTGCTTCGCGATGTACGGGCCAGATAT
ACGCGTTGACATTGATTATTGACTAGTTATTAATAGTAATCAATTACGGGGTCATTAGTTCATAGCCCAT
ATATGGAGTTCCGCGTTACATAACTTACGGTAAATGGCCCGCCTGGCTGACCGCCCAACGACCCCCGCCC
ATTGACGTCAATAATGACGTATGTTCCCATAGTAACGCCAATAGGGACTTTCCATTGACGTCAATGGGTG
GAGTATTTACGGTAAACTGCCCACTTGGCAGTACATCAAGTGTATCATATGCCAAGTACGCCCCCTATTG
ACGTCAATGACGGTAAATGGCCCGCCTGGCATTATGCCCAGTACATGACCTTATGGGACTTTCCTACTTG
GCAGTACATCTACGTATTAGTCATCGCTATTACCATGGTGATGCGGTTTTGGCAGTACATCAATGGGCGT
GGATAGCGGTTTGACTCACGGGGATTTCCAAGTCTCCACCCCATTGACGTCAATGGGAGTTTGTTTTGGC
ACCAAAATCAACGGGACTTTCCAAAATGTCGTAACAACTCCGCCCCATTGACGCAAATGGGCGGTAGGCG
TGTACGGTGGGAGGTCTATATAAGCAGAGCTCTCTGGCTAACTAGAGAACCCACTGCTTACTGGCTTATC
GAAATTAATACGACTCACTATAGGGAGACCCAAGCTGGCTAGCGTTTAAACTTAAGCTTGGTACCGAGCT
CGGATCCACTAGTCCAGTGTGGTGGAATTCATGGCAAACCTGGACAAGATGCTGAATACCACAGTAACAG
AGGTGCGGCAGTTCCTGCAGGTGGACAGAGTGTGCGTGTTCCAGTTTGAGGAGGATTATAGCGGAGTGGT
GGTGGTGGAGGCCGTGGACGATAGGTGGATCTCCATCCTGAAGACCCAGGTGCGGGATAGATACTTCATG
GAGACAAGGGGCGAGGAGTATTCTCACGGCCGCTACCAGGCCATCGCCGACATCTACACCGCAAACCTGA
CAGAGTGCTACAGGGATCTGCTGACACAGTTTCAGGTGAGAGCAATCCTGGCCGTGCCCATCCTGCAGGG
CAAGAAGCTGTGGGGCCTGTTGGTGGCACACCAGCTGGCGGCCCCTAGACAGTGGCAGACCTGGGAGATC
GACTTTCTGAAGCAGCAGGCCGTGGTGGTGGGCATCGCCATCCAGCAGAGCCTCGAGAAGTTTTCTCAAG
AACAGATCGGCGAAAACATTGTGTGCAGGGTCATTTGTACCACGGGTCAAATTCCCATCCGAGATTTGTC
AGCTGATATTTCACAAGTGCTTAAGGAAAAACGATCCATAAAGAAAGTTTGGACATTTGGTAGAAACCCA
GCCTGTGACTATCATTTAGGAAACATTTCAAGACTGTCAAATAAGCATTTCCAAATACTACTAGGAGAAG
ACGGTAACCTTTTATTGAATGACATTTCCACTAATGGGACCTGGTTAAATGGGCAAAAAGTCGAGAAGAA
CAGCAATCAGTTACTGTCCCAAGGTGATGAAATAACCGTTGGTGTAGGCGTGGAATCAGATATTTTATCT
CTGGTCATTTTCATAAACGACAAATTTAAGCAGTGCCTGGAGCAGAACAAAGTTGATCGCGGTACCAGTG
CTGGTGGTAGTGCTGGTGGTAGTGCTGGTGGTAGTGCTGGTGGTAGTGCTGGTGGTTCCGGCAGTGCTGG
TGGTAGTGCTGGTGGTAGTACCAGTGCTGGTGGTAGTGCTGGTGGTAGTGCTGGTGGTAGTGCTGGTGGT
AGTGCTGGTGGTTCCGGCAGTGCTGGTGGTAGTGCTGGTGGTAGTACCAGTGCTGGTGGTAGTGCTGGTG
GTAGTGCTGGTGGTAGTGCTGGTGGTAGTGCTGGTGGTTCCGGCAGTGCTGGTGGTAGTGCTGGTGGTAG
TACCAGTGCTGGTGGTAGTGCTGGTGGTAGTGCTGGTGGTAGTGCTGGTGGTAGTGCTNGTGGTTCCGGA
TTGAGGCGCGCGACGCTGGTTGACGGCGGCCGCATGGCGGAAGGATCCGTCGCCAGGCAGCCTGACCTCT
TGACCTGCGACGATGAGCCGATCCATATCCCCGGTGCCATCCAACCGCATGGACTGCTGCTCGCCCTCGC
CGCCGACATGACGATCGTTGCCGGCAGCGACAACCTTCCCGAACTCACCGGACTGGCGATCGGCGCCCTG
ATCGGCCGCTCTGCGGCCGATGTCTTCGACTCGGAGACGCACAACCGTCTGACGATCGCCTTGGCCGAGC
CCGGGGCGGCCGTCGGAGCACCGATCACTGTCGGCTTCACGATGCGAAAGGACGCAGGCTTCATCGGCTC
CTGGCATCGCCATGATCAGCTCATCTTCCTGGAGCTGGAGCCTCCCCAGCGGGACGTCGCCGAGCCGCAG
GCGTTCTTCCGCCGCACCAACAGCGCCATCCGCCGCCTGCAGGCCGCCGAAACCTTGGAAAGCGCCTGCG
CCGCCGCGGCGCAAGAGGTGCGGAAGATTACCGGCTTCGATCGGGTGATGATCTATCGCTTCGCCTCCGA
CTTCAGCGGGTCCGTGATCGCAGAGGATCGGTGCGCCGAGGTCGAGTCAAAACTAGGCCTGCACTATCCT
GCCTCATTCATCCCGGCGCAGGCCCGTCGGCTCTATACCATCAACCCGGTACGGATCATTCCCGATATCA
ATTATCGGCCGGTGCCGGTCACCCCAGACCTCAATCCGGTCACCGGGCGGCCGATTGATCTTAGCTTCGC
CATCCTGCGCAGCGTCTCGCCCAACCATCTGGAGTTCATGCGCAACATAGGCATGCACGGCACGATGTCG
ATCTCGATTTTGCGCGGCGAGCGACTGTGGGGATTGATCGTTTGCCATCACCGAACGCCGTACTACGTCG
ATCTCGATGGCCGCCAAGCCTGCAAGAGGGTCGCCGAGAGGCTGGCCACTCAGATCGGCGTGATGGAAGA
GTCTAGACTGCAGCTGCCTCCTCTGGAACGCCTGACTCTGGATTAAGTCGATAGAGGGCCCGTTTAAACC
CGCTGATCAGCCTCGACTGTGCCTTCTAGTTGCCAGCCATCTGTTGTTTGCCCCTCCCCCGTGCCTTCCT
TGACCCTGGAAGGTGCCACTCCCACTGTCCTTTCCTAATAAAATGAGGAAATTGCATCGCATTGTCTGAG
TAGGTGTCATTCTATTCTGGGGGGTGGGGTGGGGCAGGACAGCAAGGGGGAGGATTGGGAAGACAATAGC
AGGCATGCTGGGGATGCGGTGGGCTCTATGGCTTCTGAGGCGGAAAGAACCAGCTGGGGCTCTAGGGGGT
ATCCCC
[124 nt withheld, positions 3437-3560]
C
[91 nt withheld, positions 3562-3652]
A
[49 nt withheld, positions 3654-3702]
CCTTTGACGTTGGAGTCCACGTTCTTT
[37 nt withheld, positions 3730-3766]
ACCCTATCTCGGTCTATTCTTTTGATTTATAAGGGATTTTGCCGATTTCGGCCTATTGGTTAAAAAATGA
GCTGATTTAACAAAAATTTAACGCGAATTAATTCTGTGGAATGTGTGTCAGTTAGGGTGTGGAAAGTCCC
CAGGCTCCCCAGCAGGCAGAAGTATGCAAAGCATGCATCTCAATTAGTCAGCAACCAGGTGTGGAAAGTC
CCCAGGCTCCCCAGCAGGCAGAAGTATGCAAAGCATGCATCTCAATTAGTCAGCAACCATAGTCCCGCCC
CTAACTCCGCCCATCCCGCCCCTAACTCCGCCCAGTTCCGCCCATTCTCCGCCCCATGGCTGACTAATTT
TTTTTATTTATGCAGAGGCCGAGGCCGCCTCTGCCTCTGAGCTATTCCAGAAGTAGTGAGGAGGCTTTTT
TGGAGGCCTAGGCTTTTGCAAAAAGCTCCCGGGAGCTTGTATATCCATTTTCGGATCTGATCAAGAGACA
GGATGAGGATCGTTTCGCATGATTGAACAAGATGGATTGCACGCAGGTTCTCCGGCCGCTTGGGTGGAGA
GGCTATTCGGCTATGACTGGGCACAACAGACAATCGGCTGCTCTGATGCCGCCGTGTTCCGGCTGTCAGC
GCAGGGGCGCCCGGTTCTTTTTGTCAAGACCGACCTGTCCGGTGCCCTGAATGAACTGCAGGACGAGGCA
GCGCGGCTATCGTGGCTGGCCACGACGGGCGTTCCTTGCGCAGCTGTGCTCGACGTTGTCACTGAAGCGG
GAAGGGACTGGCTGCTATTGGGCGAAGTGCCGGGGCAGGATCTCCTGTCATCTCACCTTGCTCCTGCCGA
GAAAGTATCCATCATGGCTGATGCAATGCGGCGGCTGCATACGCTTGATCCGGCTACCTGCCCATTCGAC
CACCAAGCGAAACATCGCATCGAGCGAGCACGTACTCGGATGGAAGCCGGTCTTGTCGATCAGGATGATC
TGGACGAAGAGCATCAGGGGCTCGCGCCAGCCGAACTGTTCGCCAGGCTCAAGGCGCGCATGCCCGACGG
CGAGGATCTCGTCGTGACCCATGGCGATGCCTGCTTGCCGAATATCATGGTGGAAAATGGCCGCTTTTCT
GGATTCATCGACTGTGGCCGGCTGGGTGTGGCGGACCGCTATCAGGACATAGCGTTGGCTACCCGTGATA
TTGCTGAAGAGCTTGGCGGCGAATGGGCTGACCGCTTCCTCGTGCTTTACGGTATCGCCGCTCCCGATTC
GCAGCGCATCGCCTTCTATCGCCTTCTTGACGAGTTCTTCTGAGCGGGACTCTGGGGTTCGAAATGACCG
ACCAAGCGACGCCCAACCTGCCATCACGAGATTTCGATTCCACCGCCGCCTTCTATGAAAGGTTGGGCTT
CGGAATCGTTTTCCGGGACGCCGGCTGGATGATCCTCCAGCGCGGGGATCTCATGCTGGAGTTCTTCGCC
CACCCCAACTTGTTTATTGCAGCTTATAATGGTTACAAATAAAGCAATAGCATCACAAATTTCACAAATA
AAGCATTTTTTTCACTGCATTCTAGTTGTGGTTTGTCCAAACTCATCAATGTATCTTATCATGTCTGTAT
ACCGTCGACCTCTAGCTAGAGCTTGGCGTAATCATGGTCATAGCTGTTTCCTGTGTGAAATTGTTATCCG
CTCACAATTCCACACAACATACGAGCCGGAAGCATAAAGTGTAAAGCCTGGGGTGCCTAATGAGTGAGCT
AACTCACATTAATTGCGTTGCGCTCACTGCCCGCTTTCCAGTCGGGAAACCTGTCGTGCCAGCTGCATTA
ATGAATCGGCCAACGCGCGGGGAGAGGCGGTTTGCGTATTGGGCGCTCTTCCGCTTCCTCGCTCACTGAC
TCGCTGCGCTCGGTCGTTCGGCTGCGGCGAGCGGTATCAGCTCACTCAAAGGCGGTAATACGGTTATCCA
CAGAATCAGGGGATAACGCAGGAAAGAACATGTGAGCAAAAGGCCAGCAAAAGGCCAGGAACCGTAAAAA
GGCCGCGTTGCTGGCGTTTTTCCATAGGCTCCGCCCCCCTGACGAGCATCACAAAAATCGACGCTCAAGT
CAGAGGTGGCGAAACCCGACAGGACTATAAAGATACCAGGCGTTTCCCCCTGGAAGCTCCCTCGTGCGCT
CTCCTGTTCCGACCCTGCCGCTTACCGGATACCTGTCCGCCTTTCTCCCTTCGGGAAGCGTGGCGCTTTC
TCATAGCTCACGCTGTAGGTATCTCAGTTCGGTGTAGGTCGTTCGCTCCAAGCTGGGCTGTGTGCACGAA
CCCCCCGTTCAGCCCGACCGCTGCGCCTTATCCGGTAACTATCGTCTTGAGTCCAACCCGGTAAGACACG
ACTTATCGCCACTGGCAGCAGCCACTGGTAACAGGATTAGCAGAGCGAGGTATGTAGGCGGTGCTACAGA
GTTCTTGAAGTGGTGGCCTAACTACGGCTACACTAGAAGAACAGTATTTGGTATCTGCGCTCTGCTGAAG
CCAGTTACCTTCGGAAAAAGAGTTGGTAGCTCTTGATCCGGCAAACAAACCACCGCTGGTAGCGGTGGTT
TTTTTGTTTGCAAGCAGCAGATTACGCGCAGAAAAAAAGGATCTCAAGAAGATCCTTTGATCTTTTCTAC
GGGGTCTGACGCTCAGTGGAACGAAAACTCACGTTAAGGGATTTTGGTCATGAGATTATCAAAAAGGATC
TTCACCTAGATCCTTTTAAATTAAAAATGAAGTTTTAAATCAATCTAAAGTATATATGAGTAAACTTGGT
CTGACAGTTACCAATGCTTAATCAGTGAGGCACCTATCTCAGCGATCTGTCTATTTCGTTCATCCATAGT
TGCCTGACTCCCCGTCGTGTAGATAACTACGATACGGGAGGGCTTACCATCTGGCCCCAGTGCTGCAATG
ATACCGCGAGACCCACGCTCACCGGCTCCAGATTTATCAGCAATAAACCAGCCAGCCGGAAGGGCCGAGC
GCAGAAGTGGTCCTGCAACTTTATCCGCCTCCATCCAGTCTATTAATTGTTGCCGGGAAGCTAGAGTAAG
TAGTTCGCCAGTTAATAGTTTGCGCAACGTTGTTGCCATTGCTACAGGCATCGTGGTGTCACGCTCGTCG
TTTGGTATGGCTTCATTCAGCTCCGGTTCCCAACGATCAAGGCGAGTTACATGATCCCCCATGTTGTGCA
AAAAAGCGGTTAGCTCCTTCGGTCCTCCGATCGTTGTCAGAAGTAAGTTGGCCGCAGTGTTATCACTCAT
GGTTATGGCAGCACTGCATAATTCTCTTACTGTCATGCCATCCGTAAGATGCTTTTCTGTGACTGGTGAG
TACTCAACCAAGTCATTCTGAGAATAGTGTATGCGGCGACCGAGTTGCTCTTGCCCGGCGTCAATACGGG
ATAATACCGCGCCACATAGCAGAACTTTAAAAGTGCTCATCATTGGAAAACGTTCTTCGGGGCGAAAACT
CTCAAGGATCTTACCGCTGTTGAGATCCAGTTCGATGTAACCCACTCGTGCACCCAACTGATCTTCAGCA
TCTTTTACTTTCACCAGCGTTTCTGGGTGAGCAAAAACAGGAAGGCAAAATGCCGCAAAAAAGGGAATAA
GGGCGACACGGAAATGTTGAATACTCATACTCTTCCTTTTTCAATATTATTGAAGCATTTATCAGGGTTA
TTGTCTCATGAGCGGATACATATTTGAATGTATTTAGAAAAATAAACAAATAGGGGTTCCGCGCACATTT
CCCCGAAAAGTGCCACCTGACGTCGACGGATCGGGAGATCTCCCGATCCCCTATGGTGCACTCTCAGTAC
AATCTGCTCTGATGCCGCATAGTTAAGCCAGTATCTGCTCC
