>Addgene plasmid #127439 | pNIR_PKAbiosensor | addgene full sequence | sequence record 252083 | iRFP-R 5'-gatatggatcggctcatcgt-3'
NNNNNNNNNNNNNNCNNNNNGCGANGGATCCTTCCGCCATGCGGCCGCCGTCAACCAGCGTCGCGCGCCT
CAATCCGGAACCACNAGCACTACCACCAGCACTACCACCAGCACTACCACCAGCACTACCACCAGCACTG
GTACTACCACCAGCACTACCACCAGCACTGCCGGAACCACCAGCACTACCACCAGCACTACCACCAGCAC
TACCACCAGCACTACCACCAGCACTGGTACTACCACCAGCACTACCACCAGCACTGCCGGAACCACCAGC
ACTACCACCAGCACTACCACCAGCACTACCACCAGCACTACCACCAGCACTGGTACTACCACCAGCACTA
CCACCAGCACTGCCGGAACCACCAGCACTACCACCAGCACTACCACCAGCACTACCACCAGCACTACCAC
CAGCACTGGTACCGCGATCAACTTTGTTCTGCTCCAGGCACTGCTTAAATTTGTCGTTTATGAAAATGAC
CAGAGATAAAATATCTGATTCCACGCCTACACCAACGGTTATTTCATCACCTTGGGACAGTAACTGATTG
CTGTTCTTCTCGACTTTTTGCCCATTTAACCAGGTCCCATTAGTGGAAATGTCATTCAATAAAAGGTTAC
CGTCTTCTCCTAGTAGTATTTGGAAATGCTTATTTGACAGTCTTGAAATGTTTCCTAAATGATAGTCACA
GGCTGGGTTTCTACCAAATGTCCAAACTTTCTTTATGGATCGTTTTTCCTTAAGCACTTGTGAAATATCA
GCTGACAAATCTCGGATGGGAATTTGACCCGTGGTACAAATGACCCTGCACACAATGTTTTCGCCGATCT
GTTCTTGAGAAAACTTCTCGAGGCTCTGCTGGATGGCGATGCCCACCACCACGGCCTGCTGCTTCAGAAA
GTCGATCTCCCAGGTCTGCCACTGTCTAGGGGCCNNCAGCTGGTGTGNCANNNNNGGCCCCACAGCTTCT
TGCCNGCAGGATGNCACGGNNAGGNNTGCTCTCNCNGAANTTNNNNNAGCNGATNCNTGTAGCACTNNNN
NCAGGTTTGNNGNNNANATGTCGGCNANGGNCCTGNNNNNNNNNNNNNNAANTNCN
